>Addgene plasmid #22835 | pBMT-6 | depositor full sequence | sequence record 10473 | Author sequence
AACGAATTCAAGCTTGATATCATTCAGGACGAGCCTCAGACTCCAGCGTAACTGGACTGAAAACAAACTA
AAGCGCCCTTGTGGCGCTTTAGTTTTGTTCCGCTCATGATAATAATGGTTTCTTAGACGTCAGGTGGCAC
TTTTCGGGGAAATGTGCGCGCCCGCGTTCCTGCTGGCGCTGGGCCTGTTTCTGGCGCTGGACTTCCCGCT
GTTCCGTCAGCAGCTTTTCGCCCACGGCCTTGATGATCGCGGCGGCCTTGGCCTGCATATCCCGATTCAA
CGGCCCCAGGGCGTCCAGAACGGGCTTCAGGCGCTCCCGAAGGTCTCGGGCCGTCTCTTGGGCTTGATCG
GCCTTCTTGCGCATCTCACGCGCTCCTGCGGCGGCCTGTAGGGCAGGCTCATACCCCTGCCGAACCGCTT
TTGTCAGCCGGTCGGCCACGGCTTCCGGCGTCTCAACGCGCTTTGAGATTCCCAGCTTTTCGGCCAATCC
CTGCGGTGCATAGGCGCGTGGCTCGACCGCTTGCGGGCTGATGGTGACGTGGCCCACTGGTGGCCGCTCC
AGGGCCTCGTAGAACGCCTGAATGCGCGTGTGACGTGCCTTGCTGCCCTCGATGCCCCGTTGCAGCCCTA
GATCGGCCACAGCGGCCGCAAACGTGGTCTGGTCGCGGGTCATCTGCGCTTTGTTGCCGATGAACTCCTT
GGCCGACAGCCTGCCGTCCTGCGTCAGCGGCACCACGAACGCGGTCATGTGCGGGCTGGTTTCGTCACGG
TGGATGCTGGCCGTCACGATGCGATCCGCCCCGTACTTGTCCGCCAGCCACTTGTGCGCCTTCTCGAAGA
ACGCCGCCTGCTGTTCTTGGCTGGCCGACTTCCACCATTCCGGGCTGGCCGTCATGACGTACTCGACCGC
CAACACAGCGTCCTTGCGCCGCTTCTCTGGCAGCAACTCGCGCAGTCGGCCCATCGCTTCATCGGTGCTG
CTGGCCGCCCAGTGCTCGTTCTCTGGCGTCCTGCTGGCGTCAGCGTTGGGCGTCTCGCGCTCGCGGTAGG
CGTGCTTGAGACTGGCCGCCACGTTGCCCATTTTCGCCAGCTTCTTGCATCGCATGATCGCGTATGCCGC
CATGCCTGCCCCTCCCTTTTGGTGTCCAACCGGCTCGACGGGGGCAGCGCAAGGCGGTGCCTCCGGCGGG
CCACTCAATGCTTGAGTATACTCACTAGACTTTGCTTCGCAAAGTCGTGACCGCCTACGGCGGCTGCGGC
GCCCTACGGGCTTGCTCTCCGGGCTTCGCCCTGCGCGGTCGCTGCGCTCCCTTGCCAGCCCGTGGATATG
TGGACGATGGCCGCGAGCGGCCACCGGCTGGCTCGCTTCGCTCGGCCCGTGGACAACCCTGCTGGACAAG
CTGATGGACAGGCTGCGCCTGCCCACGAGCTTGACCACAGGGATTGCCCACCGGCTACCCAGCCTTCGAC
CACATACCCACCGGCTCCAACTGCGCGGCCTGCGGCCTTGCCCCATCAATTTTTTTAATTTTCTCTGGGG
AAAAGCCTCCGGCCTGCGGCCTGCGCGCTTCGCTTGCCGGTTGGACACCAAGTGGAAGGCGGGTCAAGGC
TCGCGCAGCGACCGCGCAGCGGCTTGGCCTTGACGCGCCTGGAACGACCCAAGCCTATGCGAGTGGGGGC
AGTCGAAGGCGAAGCCCGCCCGCCTGCCCCCCGAGCCTCACGGCGGCGAGTGCGGGGGTTCCAAGGGGGC
AGCGCCACCTTGGGCAAGGCCGAAGGCCGCGCAGTCGATCAACAAGCCCCGGAGGGGCCACTTTTTGCCG
GAGGGGGAGCCGCGCCGAAGGCGTGGGGGAACCCCGCAGGGGTGCCCTTCTTTGGGCACCAAAGAACTAG
ATATAGGGCGAAATGCGAAAGACTTAAAAATCAACAACTTAAAAAAGGGGGGTACGCAACAGCTCATTGC
GGCACCCCCCGCAATAGCTCATTGCGTAGGTTAAAGAAAATCTGTAATTGACTGCCACTTTTACGCAACG
CATAATTGTTGTCGCGCTGCCGAAAAGTTGCAGCTGATTGCGCATGGTGCCGCAACCGTGCGGCACCCTA
CCGCATGGAGATAAGCATGGCCACGCAGTCCAGAGAAATCGGCATTCAAGCCAAGAACAAGCCCGGTCAC
TGGGTGCAAACGGAACGCAAAGCGCATGAGGCGTGGGCCGGGCTTATTGCGAGGAAACCCACGGCGGCAA
TGCTGCTGCATCACCTCGTGGCGCAGATGGGCCACCAGAACGCCGTGGTGGTCAGCCAGAAGACACTTTC
CAAGCTCATCGGACGTTCTTTGCGGACGGTCCAATACGCAGTCAAGGACTTGGTGGCCGAGCGCTGGATC
TCCGTCGTGAAGCTCAACGGCCCCGGCACCGTGTCGGCCTACGTGGTCAATGACCGCGTGGCGTGGGGCC
AGCCCCGCGACCAGTTGCGCCTGTCGGTGTTCAGTGCCGCCGTGGTGGTTGATCACGACGACCAGGACGA
ATCGCTGTTGGGGCATGGCGACCTGCGCCGCATCCCGACCCTGTATCCGGGCGAGCAGCAACTACCGACC
GGCCCCGGCGAGGAGCCGCCCAGCCAGCCCGGCATTCCGGGCATGGAACCAGACCTGCCAGCCTTGACCG
AAACGGAGGAATGGGAACGGCGCGGGCAGCAGCGCCTGCCGATGCCCGATGAGCCGTGTTTTCTGGACGA
TGGCGAGCCGTTGGAGCCGCCGACACGGGTCACGCTGCCGCGCCGGTAGTACGTAAGAGGTTCCAACTTT
CACCATAATGAAATAAGATCACTACCGGGCGTATTTTTTGAGTTATCGAGATTTTCAGGAGCTAAGGAAG
CTAAAATGGAAGAACAAAGCGTGAACATGGCGCGATTGAAGGGGGAGGTTTTGCCCGCCCTCTTCGCGTC
GCCGGCGACGATTGGCGAGTACGGGGCCGGCATCGACGGGGCGGATTCCCTCAACGAGCTGTCGAATCTG
ATGGAGCACGGCGCAGTTGCCGCGCTGGCCGACAAAATCAGCCAGATCGTGGCGAAGCTGGCCGACGCGG
ACCCCCGCAAGATCGCGGAAAAGCCTACCTGGTTCGAGAAGATGCTTGGCCGTGAGGTTGAACGCCAGGT
GAGGTATCAGGTCGCCCGCAAGACGCTCGACCAGTTGCTGGACGAAGCCGAGGGCGTAGCGCAGCGCGTG
CGGGACACGTTGCGCGCCTTGGATGACATGCTCAATACGCATGAGGCCGAGGTAGACCGGCTCAGAGCCT
ACATTCAAGCCGGGCGCGAGTTCCTGGACGAGAACCCCGAGGCCGGCGCGGCCAAGGCCGGCGTGATCGA
GTTCGACAAGCCGCGCGAACGCTTCGCGCGCAAGCTCGCCAACCTGGCAACCCTCATGGCGTCCCATGAA
ATGAGCGTCACTCAGATGAAGCTCACGCGGGCGCAGGCCGTGGACATGCTGGACCGCTTCTCTGAAACGG
CATCCGTCCTGGTGCCCGTCTGGCGTCAGCACACCCTCGCGCTCATCACCACCAAGAACATGAATCCGGC
AATGGTCGCCGAGGCGGCCAAAGCTCACCAGGCGCTCATGCGGAGCCTTTCGCAGAGCCTGGAAGGCATC
AACCAATAACACGGCGGGAGAACCCTATGAACGCACTGAAAACGACGCACGACGCCAAGGCCCCTATCGT
CGCCTTCGACATGACCCCGGCAACCCTGCGCGAGCTGGGCTTGCAGGAAAGCGACGTGCCGGAAGTCCAT
GCGGTCGCGCAGCGGATCGAGGTCGGCAGTCCGCAGACCGTTGCCGAGTTCGGCCGCGACGTGGCCGAGC
ACACGTCCCGCTACGCCGATAGCCTGCTGGACCAGGTGCGCAACAGCGACCTGGACGAAGCAGGCGAGAA
ACTGACCCAGGTTGTCGCCAAGGCCCGTTCCCTGAACGTCGGCCCTTTGTCCGACAACCGTTCCCGCCTG
CCCCTGATTGGCCCGCTGATCGACCGCTTCCGCGTCCGTTCGACGGGCTTCATGGCGCGCTTCGACACGA
CCCGCGAGCAGATCGAACACCTGGTCAGCGAAGTGCAGACCACCCAGCAAGGCATCGCGCAGCGCAATGC
CTCGCTCGACGAAATGTTCGCAGCCGTGCGCGAGGAACACCGCCTTCTTGGCGTCCACATCGCGGCCGGC
AAGGTCCGCCTTGCCGAGCTGCGCGAGCAGGCCGAGGGTCTGCGCGGCAATGTCGGGAACGACCCGGGCC
GCGTGCAGGAGCTGGCCGACCTCGATGCGATGGTTGCCAACCTGGACAAGCGCATCGGCGACCTGATCGC
CTTGCAACATTCGGCCATGCAGAGCCTGCCGACCATCCGCATGATCCAGGCCAACAACCAGATGCTGGTC
GATAAATTCCACACCATCCGCGAAATCACCGTGCCGGCGTGGAAGCGGCAATTCATGCTGGCCTTGAGCC
TCAACGAGCAGAAGAACGCCGTCGAACTGGCCACGGCCATCGACGACACCACCAACGACCTGATGAAGCG
CAATGCGGCCCTGCTGCATCGCACGTCCGTCGAGACGGCGAAGGAGAACCAACGCCTGGTGATCGACGTG
GACACGCTCAAGCAGGTTCAGACGACGCTCATCAAGACCGTCGAGGACGTTATTCGCATCCAGCAGGAAG
GCGTGCAGAAGCGCAAGGATGCCGAGAAGCAGATCGCCGCAATGCGTGGCGATCTTCAAGCCAAGCTGAC
CCGCCAGCCCGTGCGCGAGCTGGCCCAACAGGAGTCCGTATGAATGCCACAAACACCGATGTTTTCGCCC
AGGTAGGCGGCCTCGAGGCCCGAGGCGCGAAGATGAAGAAGCGGGGCACCCGCTTCCTCATCGCGGCGCT
GGCAGTCCTTGCCATTGCCGGGATCGGGGCAGTAACGGGATGGGCGATCAGCCCGAGCGCGACGCCCGGA
AGCATTGACGTGCCGCAGGTGCTGGCATCGACATTCAGCGACCAGGTGCCGGGCAGTGAGGGCGGCGGCC
TGGGTGGCGGCCTGCCCTTCACTTCGGCCGTCGGGGCATTCACGGACTTCATGGCGGGGCCGGCAATTTT
TACCTTGGGCATTCTTGGCATAGTGGTCGCGGGTGCCGTGCTCGTGTTCGGGGGTGAATTCTGCGGGTTC
GTGCGATCCGTCTGCATGATGGTGATAGCCGTCAGCATGATTTTCGTGTCGTCGAACTTGGTGAAGGGCA
TTCTCGGCGGCGATCACGACGCCGGCCCTGCGGAGCCTTCGCCGCGTGCGCGATTCATGGCGGCCGTGGA
GGCCAAGGATTTCGCGCGAGTGCAAGAGCTGATCGAGGCGCGTGGAGCCAAGTCGGCGGCTGATTATGTC
CTTGCGCAGCTCGCCGTGGCCGAAGGTCTGGACCGCAAGCCTGGTGCGCGCGTCGTGGTCGGGAAAGCGG
CGGGCAGCATGGCAATGCCGCCTGCGGCGCTGGGTTTTACGCCAAGGGGAGAAGCGGCATACGCCATCGA
GCGGTCAGCCTATGGTGAGCCGAGGTCCAGCATTGCGAAGCAGTACCAGCAGGAATGGAACCGGAAGGCG
GCGACCTGGTGGGCGATGGCCGGTGTGGCCGGCATCATCGGCGCGATCCTGGCGGCGGCGGCAACCGGCT
TTGTTGGGCTGGCAGTGTCGATCCGCAACCGAGTGAAGCGCGTGCGCGACCTGTTGGTGATGGAGCCGGG
TGCAGAGCCATAAGGGATCCCCCTCAAGTCAAAAGCCTCCGGTCGGAGGCTTTTGACTTTCTGCTATGGA
GGTCAGGTATGATTTAAATGGTCAGTATTGAGCGATATCTAGAGAATTCGTC
Features (pLannotate 1.2.2; 8 found; start..end, strand, type, name):
     60..96      -  terminator     soxR terminator: bidirectional E. coli soxR transcription terminator
   1347..2116    +  rep_origin     pBBR1 oriV: replication origin of the broad-host-range plasmid pBBR1 from Bordetella bronchiseptica; requires the pBBR1 Rep protein for replication
   2117..2779    +  CDS            pBBR1 Rep: replication protein for the broad-host-range plasmid pBBR1 from Bordetella bronchiseptica
   2781..2875    +  promoter       cat promoter (fragment): promoter of the E. coli cat gene encoding chloramphenicol acetyltransferase
   2876..3646    +  CDS            klaA: KLAA_ECOLX - Also known as kilA. Protein predicted: Swiss-Prot protein existence level 4. Belongs to the kla operon, which is associated with cryptic tellurite resistance, and IncW plasmid fertility inhibition. From Escherichia coli.
   3667..4800    +  CDS            klaB: KLAB_ECOLX - Also known as telA. Protein inferred from homology: Swiss-Prot protein existence level 3. Belongs to the kla operon, which is associated with cryptic tellurite resistance, and IncW plasmid fertility inhibition. From Escherichia coli.
   4800..5750    +  CDS            klaC: KLAC_ECOLX - Also known as telB. Protein predicted: Swiss-Prot protein existence level 4. Belongs to the kla operon, which is associated with cryptic tellurite resistance, and IncW plasmid fertility inhibition. From Escherichia coli.
   5767..5798    -  terminator     tonB terminator: bidirectional E. coli tonB-P14 transcription terminator
