[The description below was written by a language model from this plasmid's Addgene catalogue record and pLannotate feature annotations shown in this document.]
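Description:
pBMT-6 is a 5,862 bp empty bacterial cloning backbone from a series of broad-host-range vectors developed for stable genomic library construction. It carries no insert. Replication depends on the pBBR1 system from Bordetella bronchiseptica: the oriV origin sits directly upstream of the gene for the pBBR1 Rep protein, which that origin requires. Because this replicon functions in many Gram-negative species, the plasmid can be built and propagated in E. coli and then moved into other hosts. The record lists the copy number as unknown.

Selection relies on tellurite resistance rather than a conventional antibiotic marker. The feature table shows the three genes of the kla operon in tandem, klaA (kilA), klaB (telA) and klaC (telB), which are associated with tellurite resistance. They lie immediately downstream of a fragment of the cat promoter, which presumably drives their expression. This kind of marker is useful in organisms that are naturally resistant to common antibiotics, or when antibiotic markers are already in use.

Two bidirectional E. coli transcription terminators are annotated, the tonB terminator just after klaC and the soxR terminator near the start of the sequence. Their placement is consistent with insulating a cloning region from transcription running into or out of the vector, a design that generally improves the stability of cloned genomic fragments, though the cloning region itself is not annotated. The record gives XbaI and EcoRV as the 5′ and 3′ cloning sites. Although the vector is catalogued as a bacterial expression type, no dedicated promoter for insert expression is annotated, so cloned fragments would likely depend on their own regulatory sequences.
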