Addgene plasmid #22835: pBMT-6
Purpose: (Empty Backbone)
Depositing lab: Ryan Gill. Depositing organization: University of Colorado, Boulder. Publication: Broad host range vectors for stable genomic library construction. Lynch MD, Gill RT. Biotechnol Bioeng. 2006 May 5. 94(1):151-8. 10.1002/bit.20836 PubMed 16496398.
Backbone
  Vector backbone: pBMT-6
  Backbone size (bp): 5862
  Vector type: Bacterial Expression
Growth in bacteria
  Bacterial resistance: Tellurite
  Growth temperature: 37°C
  Growth strain: DH5alpha
  Copy number: Unknown
Gene/Insert
  Gene/Insert name: None
  Cloning method: Restriction Enzyme; 5′ cloning site XbaI (unknown if destroyed); 3′ cloning site EcoRV (unknown if destroyed)
  Sequencing primers: 5′ gtcagtattgagcgatatct
Terms and licenses: Academic/Nonprofit Terms; Industry Terms: Not Available to Industry
How to cite: pBMT-6 was a gift from Ryan Gill (Addgene plasmid # 22835 ; http://n2t.net/addgene:22835 ; RRID:Addgene_22835)
