>Addgene plasmid #22835 | pBMT-6 | addgene partial sequence | sequence record 28841 | 22835 with pBT-1-5 5'-gtcagtattgagcgatatct
GCTTGATATCATTCAGGACGAGCCTCAGACTCCAGCGTAACTGGACTGAAAACAAACTAAAGCGCCCTTG
TGGCGCTTTAGTTTTGTTCCGCTCATGATAATAATGGTTTCTTAGACGTCAGGTGGCACTTTTCGGGGAA
ATGTGCGCGCCCGCGTTCCTGCTGGCGCTGGGCCTGTTTCTGGCGCTGGACTTCCCGCTGTTCCGTCAGC
AGCTTTTCGCCCACGGCCTTGATGATCGCGGCGGCCTTGGCCTGCATATCCCGATTCAACGGCCCCAGGG
CGTCCAGAACGGGCTTCAGGCGCTCCCGAAGGTCTCGGGCCGTCTCTTGGGCTTGATCGGCCTTCTTGCG
CATCTCACGCGCTCCTGCGGCGGCCTGTAGGGCAGGCTCATACCCCTGCCGAACCGCTTTTGTCAGCCGG
TCGGCCACGGCTTCCGGCGTCTCAACGCGCTTTGAGATTCCCAGCTTTTCGGCCAATCCCTGCGGTGCAT
AGGCGCGTGGCTCGACCGCTTGCGGGCTGATGGTGACGTGGCCCACTGGTGGCCGCTCCAGGGCCTCGTA
GAACGCCTGAATGCGCGTGTGACGTGCCTTGCTGCCCTCGATGCCCCGTTGCAGCCCTAGATCGGCCACA
GCGGCCGCAAACGTGGTCTGGTCGCGGGTCATCTGCGCTTTGTTGCCGATGAACTCCTTGGCCGACAGCC
TGCCGT
